Addgene plasmid #222604: MAC3-C-GFP-NLS
Purpose: Expression of MAC3-tagged GFP-NLS (C-terminal)
Depositing lab: Markku Varjosalo. Depositing organization: University of Helsinki, Institute of Biotechnology. Publication: Analyzing Protein Interactions by MAC-Tag Approaches. Liu X, Salokas K, Keskitalo S, Martinez-Botia P, Varjosalo M. Methods Mol Biol. 2023;2690:281-297. doi: 10.1007/978-1-0716-3327-4_24. PubMed 37450155.
Backbone
  Vector backbone: MAC3-tag-C (Addgene #185481)
  Vector type: Mammalian Expression, Bacterial Expression
Growth in bacteria
  Bacterial resistance: Ampicillin, 100 μg/mL
  Growth temperature: 37°C
  Growth strain: DH5alpha
  Copy number: High Copy
Gene/Insert
  Gene/Insert name: EGFP and 5' nuclear localizaition sequence (NLS) (PPKTTRKVED)
  Species: Synthetic
  Insert size (bp): 717
  Promoter: CMV
  Tag / fusion protein: MAC3 (C terminal on insert)
  Cloning method: Restriction Enzyme; 5′ cloning site Unknown (unknown if destroyed)
Terms and licenses: Academic/Nonprofit Terms; Industry Terms
How to cite: MAC3-C-GFP-NLS was a gift from Markku Varjosalo (Addgene plasmid # 222604 ; http://n2t.net/addgene:222604 ; RRID:Addgene_222604)
