[The description below was written by a language model from this plasmid's Addgene catalogue record and pLannotate feature annotations shown in this document.]
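Description:
MAC3-C-GFP-NLS is a 6.6 kb mammalian expression plasmid built on the MAC3-tag-C backbone, producing EGFP with a nuclear localization signal fused at its C-terminus to the MAC3 tag. It is maintained in E. coli through a high-copy ColE1/pUC-type origin and an ampicillin resistance gene. Fragments of an f1 origin, lac regulatory elements and a bom site are backbone remnants.

Expression is driven by the CMV enhancer and promoter. Short matches to tet operator-containing promoters lie directly downstream, suggesting a tetracycline-regulatable CMV/TetO arrangement that would be repressed in Tet repressor-expressing cells, although the record lists the promoter simply as CMV. The 717 bp EGFP coding sequence is flanked by attB1 and attB2 sites, indicating a Gateway-type expression clone even though the catalogue lists restriction cloning. The NLS is not annotated separately in the feature table, so its exact position cannot be confirmed from it. Downstream of attB2, a partial match to the BioID2 promiscuous biotin ligase marks the annotated portion of the MAC3 tag, and the unit ends with a bGH polyadenylation signal. The full composition of the tag is not stated in the record.

An FRT site sits immediately upstream of a hygromycin resistance gene that has no full promoter of its own. This layout is typical of FLP-mediated integration into a genomic FRT landing pad, where insertion activates hygromycin selection and yields isogenic stable lines. According to the associated publication title, MAC-tag constructs are used to analyse protein interactions. A nuclear-targeted GFP of this kind would plausibly serve as a compartment control for proximity biotinylation, but the record does not say so explicitly.
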