Features (pLannotate 1.2.2; 24 found; start..end, strand, type, name):
    475..579     -  promoter       AmpR promoter: bla
    638..690     -  misc_feature   bom (fragment): basis of mobility region from pBR322
    845..1224    +  enhancer       CMV enhancer: human cytomegalovirus immediate early enhancer
   1225..1428    +  promoter       CMV promoter: human cytomegalovirus (CMV) immediate early promoter
   1430..1449    +  promoter       PLtetO-1 promoter (fragment): modified phage lambda PL promoter with tet operator sites (Lutz and Bujard, 1997)
   1451..1470    +  promoter       PLtetO-1 promoter (fragment): modified phage lambda PL promoter with tet operator sites (Lutz and Bujard, 1997)
   1478..1511    +  promoter       TRE3GV promoter (fragment): 3rd-generation Tet-responsive promoter that can be activated by binding of Tet-On® 3G, optimized for retroviral and lentiviral vectors
   1682..1706    +  protein_bind   attB1: mutant version of attB; recombination site for the Gateway® BP reaction BP Clonase™
   1712..2428    +  CDS            EGFP: EGFP is a basic (constitutively fluorescent) green fluorescent protein published in 1996, derived from Aequorea victoria. It is reported to be a rapidly-maturing weak dimer with moderate acid sensitivity.
   2430..2454    -  protein_bind   attB2: mutant version of attB; recombination site for the Gateway® BP reaction BP Clonase™
   2645..3154    +  CDS            BioID2 (fragment): promiscuous R40G mutant of a biotin protein ligase from Aquifex aeolicus (Kim et al., 2016)
   3204..3428    +  polyA_signal   bGH poly(A) signal: bovine growth hormone polyadenylation signal
   3432..3453    +  promoter       SV40 promoter (fragment): SV40 enhancer and early promoter
   3474..3707    +  rep_origin     f1 ori (fragment) (sequence partly withheld): f1 bacteriophage origin of replication; arrow indicates direction of (+) strand synthesis
   3712..3759    +  protein_bind   FRT: FLP-mediated recombination occurs in the 8-bp core sequence TCTAGAAA (Turan and Bode, 2011). FLP recombinase from the Saccharomyces cerevisiae 2μ plasmid
   3767..4789    +  CDS            HygR: aminoglycoside phosphotransferase from E. coli; aph(4)-Ia; confers resistance to hygromycin
   4799..4924    +  CDS            ble (fragment): BLE_KLEPN - Experimental evidence at protein level: Swiss-Prot protein existence level 1. Binding protein with a strong affinity to the bleomycin family of antibiotics. Binds to CL990; an antimitotic-antibiotic compound. From Klebsiella pneumoniae.
   4919..5040    +  polyA_signal   SV40 poly(A) signal: SV40 polyadenylation signal
   5113..5129    -  protein_bind   lac operator: The lac repressor binds to the lac operator to inhibit transcription in E. coli. This inhibition can be relieved by adding lactose or isopropyl-β-D-thiogalactopyranoside (IPTG). lac repressor encoded by lacI
   5137..5167    -  promoter       lac promoter: promoter for the E. coli lac operon
   5182..5203    -  protein_bind   CAP binding site: CAP binding activates transcription in the presence of cAMP. E. coli catabolite activator protein
   5216..5308    -  CDS            lacI (fragment): lac repressor; lacI; The lac repressor binds to the lac operator to inhibit transcription in E. coli. This inhibition can be relieved by adding lactose or isopropyl-β-D-thiogalactopyranoside (IPTG).
   5491..6079    -  rep_origin     ori: high-copy-number ColE1/pMB1/pBR322/pUC origin of replication
   6250..474     -  CDS            AmpR (across the origin): β-lactamase; bla; confers resistance to ampicillin, carbenicillin, and related antibiotics
>Addgene plasmid #222604 | MAC3-C-GFP-NLS | addgene full sequence | sequence record 441395 | Addgene NGS Result
AGTTACATGATCCCCCATGTTGTGCAAAAAAGCGGTTAGCTCCTTCGGTCCTCCGATCGTTGTCAGAAGT
AAGTTGGCCGCAGTGTTATCACTCATGGTTATGGCAGCACTGCATAATTCTCTTACTGTCATGCCATCCG
TAAGATGCTTTTCTGTGACTGGTGAGTACTCAACCAAGTCATTCTGAGAATAGTGTATGCGGCGACCGAG
TTGCTCTTGCCCGGCGTCAATACGGGATAATACCGCGCCACATAGCAGAACTTTAAAAGTGCTCATCATT
GGAAAACGTTCTTCGGGGCGAAAACTCTCAAGGATCTTACCGCTGTTGAGATCCAGTTCGATGTAACCCA
CTCGTGCACCCAACTGATCTTCAGCATCTTTTACTTTCACCAGCGTTTCTGGGTGAGCAAAAACAGGAAG
GCAAAATGCCGCAAAAAAGGGAATAAGGGCGACACGGAAATGTTGAATACTCATACTCTTCCTTTTTCAA
TATTATTGAAGCATTTATCAGGGTTATTGTCTCATGAGCGGATACATATTTGAATGTATTTAGAAAAATA
AACAAATAGGGGTTCCGCGCACATTTCCCCGAAAAGTGCCACCTGACGTCGACGGATCGGGAGATCTCCC
GATCCCCTATGGTGCACTCTCAGTACAATCTGCTCTGATGCCGCATAGTTAAGCCAGTATCTGCTCCCTG
CTTGTGTGTTGGAGGTCGCTGAGTAGTGCGCGAGCAAAATTTAAGCTACAACAAGGCAAGGCTTGACCGA
CAATTGCATGAAGAATCTGCTTAGGGTTAGGCGTTTTGCGCTGCTTCGCGATGTACGGGCCAGATATACG
CGTTGACATTGATTATTGACTAGTTATTAATAGTAATCAATTACGGGGTCATTAGTTCATAGCCCATATA
TGGAGTTCCGCGTTACATAACTTACGGTAAATGGCCCGCCTGGCTGACCGCCCAACGACCCCCGCCCATT
GACGTCAATAATGACGTATGTTCCCATAGTAACGCCAATAGGGACTTTCCATTGACGTCAATGGGTGGAG
TATTTACGGTAAACTGCCCACTTGGCAGTACATCAAGTGTATCATATGCCAAGTACGCCCCCTATTGACG
TCAATGACGGTAAATGGCCCGCCTGGCATTATGCCCAGTACATGACCTTATGGGACTTTCCTACTTGGCA
GTACATCTACGTATTAGTCATCGCTATTACCATGGTGATGCGGTTTTGGCAGTACATCAATGGGCGTGGA
TAGCGGTTTGACTCACGGGGATTTCCAAGTCTCCACCCCATTGACGTCAATGGGAGTTTGTTTTGGCACC
AAAATCAACGGGACTTTCCAAAATGTCGTAACAACTCCGCCCCATTGACGCAAATGGGCGGTAGGCGTGT
ACGGTGGGAGGTCTATATAAGCAGAGCTCTCCCTATCAGTGATAGAGATCTCCCTATCAGTGATAGAGAT
CGTCGACGAGCTCGTTTAGTGAACCGTCAGATCGCCTGGAGACGCCATCCACGCTGTTTTGACCTCCATA
GAAGACACCGGGACCGATCCAGCCTCCGGACTCTAGCGTTTAAACTTAAGCTTGGTACCGAGCTCGGATC
CACTAGTCCAGTGTGGTACCGGTACCATGCCGCCGAAAACCACCCGCAAAGTGGAAGATGGCGCGCCATC
AACAAGTTTGTACAAAAAAGCAGGCTTCAACATGGTGAGCAAGGGCGAGGAGCTGTTCACCGGGGTGGTG
CCCATCCTGGTCGAGCTGGACGGCGACGTAAACGGCCACAAGTTCAGCGTGTCCGGCGAGGGCGAGGGCG
ATGCCACCTACGGCAAGCTGACCCTGAAGTTCATCTGCACCACCGGCAAGCTGCCCGTGCCCTGGCCCAC
CCTCGTGACCACCCTGACCTACGGCGTGCAGTGCTTCAGCCGCTACCCCGACCACATGAAGCAGCACGAC
TTCTTCAAGTCCGCCATGCCCGAAGGCTACGTCCAGGAGCGCACCATCTTCTTCAAGGACGACGGCAACT
ACAAGACCCGCGCCGAGGTGAAGTTCGAGGGCGACACCCTGGTGAACCGCATCGAGCTGAAGGGCATCGA
CTTCAAGGAGGACGGCAACATCCTGGGGCACAAGCTGGAGTACAACTACAACAGCCACAACGTCTATATC
ATGGCCGACAAGCAGAAGAACGGCATCAAGGTGAACTTCAAGATCCGCCACAACATCGAGGACGGCAGCG
TGCAGCTCGCCGACCACTACCAGCAGAACACCCCCATCGGCGACGGCCCCGTGCTGCTGCCCGACAACCA
CTACCTGAGCACCCAGTCCGCCCTGAGCAAAGACCCCAACGAGAAGCGCGATCACATGGTCCTGCTGGAG
TTCGTGACCGCCGCCGGGATCACTCTCGGCATGGACGAGCTGTTCAAGGACCCAGCTTTCTTGTACAAAG
TGGTTGATATCAAGGCCGCCGACATCACCAGCCTGTACAAGAAAGTGGGGTGGAGCCATCCCCAGTTCGA
GAAGGGCGGAGGATCTGGCGGCGGAAGCGGCGGAGGAAGCTGGTCCCACCCTCAGTTTGAGAAAGGCACC
GAGCTGGGCAGCACCATGGCCAGCTACCCCTACGACGTGCCCGACTACGCCGACTTCAAGAACCTGATCT
GGCTGAAGGAGGTGGACAGCACCCAGGAGAGACTGAAGGAGTGGAACGTGTCCTACGGCACCGCCCTGGT
GGCCGACAGACAGACCAAGGGCAGAGGCGGCCCGGGCAGAAAGTGGCTGAGCCAGGAGGGCGGCCTGTAC
TTCAGCTTCCTGCTGAACCCCAAGGAGTTCGAGAACCTGCTGCAGCTGCCCCTGGTGCTGGGCCTGAGCG
TGAGCGAGGCCCTGGAGGAGATCACCGAGATCCCCTTCAGCCTGAAGTGGCCCAACGACGTGTACTTCCA
GGAGAAGAAGGTGAGCGGCGTGCTGTGCGAGCTGAGCAAGGACAAGCTGATCGTGGGCATCGGCATCAAC
GTGAACCAGAGAGAGATCCCCGAGGAGATCAAGGACAGAGCCACCACCCTGTACGAGATCACCGGCAAGG
ACTGGGACAGAAAGGAGGTGCTGCTGAAGGTGCTGAAGAGAATCAGCGAGAACCTGAAGAAGTTCAAGGA
GAAGTGATGACTCGAGTCTAGAGGGCCCGTTTAAACCCGCTGATCAGCCTCGACTGTGCCTTCTAGTTGC
CAGCCATCTGTTGTTTGCCCCTCCCCCGTGCCTTCCTTGACCCTGGAAGGTGCCACTCCCACTGTCCTTT
CCTAATAAAATGAGGAAATTGCATCGCATTGTCTGAGTAGGTGTCATTCTATTCTGGGGGGTGGGGTGGG
GCAGGACAGCAAGGGGGAGGATTGGGAAGACAATAGCAGGCATGCTGGGGATGCGGTGGGCTCTATGGCT
TCTGAGGCGGAAAGAACCAGCTGGGGCTCTAGGGGGTATCCCC
[124 nt withheld, positions 3474-3597]
C
[91 nt withheld, positions 3599-3689]
AGGGTGATGGTTCACGTACCTAGAAGTTCCTATTCCGAAGTTCCTATTCTCTAGAAAGTATAGGAACTTC
CTTGGCCAAAAAGCCTGAACTCACCGCGACGTCTGTCGAGAAGTTTCTGATCGAAAAGTTCGACAGCGTC
TCCGACCTGATGCAGCTCTCGGAGGGCGAAGAATCTCGTGCTTTCAGCTTCGATGTAGGAGGGCGTGGAT
ATGTCCTGCGGGTAAATAGCTGCGCCGATGGTTTCTACAAAGATCGTTATGTTTATCGGCACTTTGCATC
GGCCGCGCTCCCGATTCCGGAAGTGCTTGACATTGGGGAATTCAGCGAGAGCCTGACCTATTGCATCTCC
CGCCGTGCACAGGGTGTCACGTTGCAAGACCTGCCTGAAACCGAACTGCCCGCTGTTCTGCAGCCGGTCG
CGGAGGCCATGGATGCGATCGCTGCGGCCGATCTTAGCCAGACGAGCGGGTTCGGCCCATTCGGACCGCA
AGGAATCGGTCAATACACTACATGGCGTGATTTCATATGCGCGATTGCTGATCCCCATGTGTATCACTGG
CAAACTGTGATGGACGACACCGTCAGTGCGTCCGTCGCGCAGGCTCTCGATGAGCTGATGCTTTGGGCCG
AGGACTGCCCCGAAGTCCGGCACCTCGTGCACGCGGATTTCGGCTCCAACAATGTCCTGACGGACAATGG
CCGCATAACAGCGGTCATTGACTGGAGCGAGGCGATGTTCGGGGATTCCCAATACGAGGTCGCCAACATC
TTCTTCTGGAGGCCGTGGTTGGCTTGTATGGAGCAGCAGACGCGCTACTTCGAGCGGAGGCATCCGGAGC
TTGCAGGATCGCCGCGGCTCCGGGCGTATATGCTCCGCATTGGTCTTGACCAACTCTATCAGAGCTTGGT
TGACGGCAATTTCGATGATGCAGCTTGGGCGCAGGGTCGATGCGACGCAATCGTCCGATCCGGAGCCGGG
ACTGTCGGGCGTACACAAATCGCCCGCAGAAGCGCGGCCGTCTGGACCGATGGCTGTGTAGAAGTACTCG
CCGATAGTGGAAACCGACGCCCCAGCACTCGTCCGAGGGCAAAGGAATAGCACGTACTACGAGATTTCGA
TTCCACCGCCGCCTTCTATGAAAGGTTGGGCTTCGGAATCGTTTTCCGGGACGCCGGCTGGATGATCCTC
CAGCGCGGGGATCTCATGCTGGAGTTCTTCGCCCACCCCAACTTGTTTATTGCAGCTTATAATGGTTACA
AATAAAGCAATAGCATCACAAATTTCACAAATAAAGCATTTTTTTCACTGCATTCTAGTTGTGGTTTGTC
CAAACTCATCAATGTATCTTATCATGTCTGTATACCGTCGACCTCTAGCTAGAGCTTGGCGTAATCATGG
TCATAGCTGTTTCCTGTGTGAAATTGTTATCCGCTCACAATTCCACACAACATACGAGCCGGAAGCATAA
AGTGTAAAGCCTGGGGTGCCTAATGAGTGAGCTAACTCACATTAATTGCGTTGCGCTCACTGCCCGCTTT
CCAGTCGGGAAACCTGTCGTGCCAGCTGCATTAATGAATCGGCCAACGCGCGGGGAGAGGCGGTTTGCGT
ATTGGGCGCTCTTCCGCTTCCTCGCTCACTGACTCGCTGCGCTCGGTCGTTCGGCTGCGGCGAGCGGTAT
CAGCTCACTCAAAGGCGGTAATACGGTTATCCACAGAATCAGGGGATAACGCAGGAAAGAACATGTGAGC
AAAAGGCCAGCAAAAGGCCAGGAACCGTAAAAAGGCCGCGTTGCTGGCGTTTTTCCATAGGCTCCGCCCC
CCTGACGAGCATCACAAAAATCGACGCTCAAGTCAGAGGTGGCGAAACCCGACAGGACTATAAAGATACC
AGGCGTTTCCCCCTGGAAGCTCCCTCGTGCGCTCTCCTGTTCCGACCCTGCCGCTTACCGGATACCTGTC
CGCCTTTCTCCCTTCGGGAAGCGTGGCGCTTTCTCATAGCTCACGCTGTAGGTATCTCAGTTCGGTGTAG
GTCGTTCGCTCCAAGCTGGGCTGTGTGCACGAACCCCCCGTTCAGCCCGACCGCTGCGCCTTATCCGGTA
ACTATCGTCTTGAGTCCAACCCGGTAAGACACGACTTATCGCCACTGGCAGCAGCCACTGGTAACAGGAT
TAGCAGAGCGAGGTATGTAGGCGGTGCTACAGAGTTCTTGAAGTGGTGGCCTAACTACGGCTACACTAGA
AGAACAGTATTTGGTATCTGCGCTCTGCTGAAGCCAGTTACCTTCGGAAAAAGAGTTGGTAGCTCTTGAT
CCGGCAAACAAACCACCGCTGGTAGCGGTGGTTTTTTTGTTTGCAAGCAGCAGATTACGCGCAGAAAAAA
AGGATCTCAAGAAGATCCTTTGATCTTTTCTACGGGGTCTGACGCTCAGTGGAACGAAAACTCACGTTAA
GGGATTTTGGTCATGAGATTATCAAAAAGGATCTTCACCTAGATCCTTTTAAATTAAAAATGAAGTTTTA
AATCAATCTAAAGTATATATGAGTAAACTTGGTCTGACAGTTACCAATGCTTAATCAGTGAGGCACCTAT
CTCAGCGATCTGTCTATTTCGTTCATCCATAGTTGCCTGACTCCCCGTCGTGTAGATAACTACGATACGG
GAGGGCTTACCATCTGGCCCCAGTGCTGCAATGATACCGCGAGACCCACGCTCACCGGCTCCAGATTTAT
CAGCAATAAACCAGCCAGCCGGAAGGGCCGAGCGCAGAAGTGGTCCTGCAACTTTATCCGCCTCCATCCA
GTCTATTAATTGTTGCCGGGAAGCTAGAGTAAGTAGTTCGCCAGTTAATAGTTTGCGCAACGTTGTTGCC
ATTGCTACAGGCATCGTGGTGTCACGCTCGTCGTTTGGTATGGCTTCATTCAGCTCCGGTTCCCAACGAT
CAAGGCG
